>Addgene plasmid #84433 | TOPO-BC39 | depositor partial sequence | sequence record 161039 | Primer and barcode sequence
GTAAGCAGTGGGTTCTCTAGTCTAAAAGATCGGAAGAGCGGTTC
