>Addgene plasmid #84433 | TOPO-BC39 | addgene partial sequence | sequence record 163631 | F1ori-R 5'-AGGGAAGAAAGCGAAAGGAG-3'
[67 nt withheld, positions 1-67]
CCATTCGCCATTCAGGCTGCGCAACTGTTGGGAAGGGCGATCGGTGCGGGCCTCTTCGCTATTACGCCAG
CTGGCGAAAGGGGGATGTGCTGCAAGGCGATTAAGTTGGGTAACGCCAGGGTTTTCCCAGTCACGACGTT
GTAAAACGACGGCCAGTGAATTGTAATACGACTCACTATAGGGCGAATTGGGCCCTCTAGATGCATGCTC
GAGCGGCCGCCAGTGTGATGGATATCTGCAGAATTCGCCCTTAAGCAGAAGACGGCATACGAGATCGGTC
TCGGCATTCCTGCTGAACCGCTCTTCCGATCTTTTAGACTAGAGAACCCACTGCTTACAAGGGCGAATTC
CAGCACACTGGCGGCCGTTACTAGTGGATCCGAGCTCGGTACCAAGCTTGATGCATAGCTTGAGTATTCT
ATAGTGTCACCTAAATAGCTTGGCGTAATCATGGTCATAGCTGTTTCCTGTGTGAAATTGTTATCCGCTC
ACAATTCCACACAACATACGAGCCGGAAGCATAAAGTGTAAAGCCTGGGGTGCCTAATGAGTGAGCTAAC
TCACATTAATTGCGTTGCGCTCACTGCCCGCTTTCCAGTCGGGAAACCTGTCGTGCCAGCTGCATTAATG
AATCGGCCAACGCGCGGGGAGAGGCGGTTTGCGTATTGGGCGCTCTTCCGCTTCCTCGCTCACTGACTCG
CTGCGCTCGGTCGTTCGGCTGCGGCGAGCGGTATCAGCTCACTCAAAGGCGGTAATACGGTTATC
