[The description below was written by a language model from this plasmid's Addgene catalogue record.]
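Description:
TOPO-BC39 is a small bacterial cloning plasmid built on the commercial pCRII-TOPO backbone, catalogued as a barcoding plasmid rather than an expression vector. It is maintained at high copy number in standard E. coli cloning strains and selected with ampicillin. No feature table accompanies the record, so the origin of replication and any additional backbone markers are not itemised here.

The payload is BC39, an 86 bp synthetic insert introduced by TOPO cloning, the topoisomerase-mediated ligation of a PCR product into the pre-activated vector. According to the record, the insert encodes an Illumina barcode sequence. It sits between the SP6 and T7 phage promoters that flank the cloning site in this backbone; these are listed as the promoters and also serve as the priming sites for verifying the insert by sequencing from either side. Nothing in the record suggests the insert is meant to be transcribed or translated. The plasmid appears to serve as a stable, renewable template stock for one defined barcode.

TOPO-BC39 is one member of the FREQ-Seq-Squared kit, a set of barcode plasmids supporting a method for precise, high-throughput, combinatorial quantification of allele frequencies by Illumina sequencing. In such a scheme, distinct barcodes are attached to amplicons from different samples so that many samples can be pooled in one sequencing run and the reads assigned back to their source. The record does not give the barcode's position within the insert or describe how it is incorporated into the sequencing library.
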