Addgene plasmid #84433: TOPO-BC39
Purpose: Encodes illumina barcodes for allele frequency sequencing (FREQ-Seq-Squared)
Depositing lab: J.J. Emerson. Depositing organization: University of California, Irvine. Publication: FREQ-Seq2: a method for precise high-throughput combinatorial quantification of allele frequencies. Zhao R, Lukacsovich T, Gaut R, Emerson JJ. G3 (Bethesda). 2023 Sep 30;13(10):jkad162. doi: 10.1093/g3journal/jkad162. PubMed 37494033.
Backbone
  Vector backbone: pCRII-TOPO
  Backbone manufacturer: Thermo Fisher Scientific
  Vector type: Barcoding plasmids
Growth in bacteria
  Bacterial resistance: Ampicillin, 100 μg/mL
  Growth temperature: 37°C
  Growth strain: DH5alpha
  Copy number: High Copy
Gene/Insert
  Gene/Insert name: BC39
  Species: Synthetic
  Insert size (bp): 86
  Promoter: SP6/T7
  Cloning method: TOPO Cloning
  Sequencing primers: 5′ T7; 3′ SP6
Terms and licenses: Academic/Nonprofit Terms; Industry Terms: Not Available to Industry
Depositor comments: This plasmid is part of the FREQ-Seq-Squared kit. See Addgene's kit collection page for more details: https://www.addgene.org/kits/
How to cite: TOPO-BC39 was a gift from J.J. Emerson (Addgene plasmid # 84433 ; http://n2t.net/addgene:84433 ; RRID:Addgene_84433)
